Addgene plasmid #108670: pVKG1-Puro
Purpose: Puromycin resistant cassette for knock-in by VIKING method
Depositing lab: Shigeo Sugano. Depositing organization: Ritsumeikan University. Publication: Development of versatile non-homologous end joining-based knock-in module for genome editing. Sawatsubashi S, Joko Y, Fukumoto S, Matsumoto T, Sugano SS. Sci Rep. 2018 Jan 12;8(1):593. doi: 10.1038/s41598-017-18911-9. PubMed 29330493.
Backbone
  Vector backbone: pENTR1A
  Backbone manufacturer: invitrogen
  Total vector size (bp): 4633
  Vector type: CRISPR, Synthetic Biology
  Selectable markers: Puromycin
Growth in bacteria
  Bacterial resistance: Kanamycin, 50 μg/mL
  Growth temperature: 37°C
  Growth strain: DH5alpha
  Copy number: High Copy
Gene/Insert
  Gene/Insert name: PURO
  Species: Synthetic
Terms and licenses: Academic/Nonprofit Terms; Industry Terms: Not Available to Industry
How to cite: pVKG1-Puro was a gift from Shigeo Sugano (Addgene plasmid # 108670 ; http://n2t.net/addgene:108670 ; RRID:Addgene_108670)
