[The description below was written by a language model from this plasmid's Addgene catalogue record and pLannotate feature annotations shown in this document.]
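Description:
pVKG1-Puro is a 4.6 kb donor plasmid built on the pENTR1A entry-vector backbone and intended to supply a puromycin resistance cassette for genomic knock-in by the VIKING method, a CRISPR-based, non-homologous end joining-dependent integration strategy. It is propagated in E. coli as a high-copy plasmid through a ColE1/pUC-type origin and selected with kanamycin via the aph(3')-Ia gene. The rrnB T1 and T2 terminators, which insulate the cloning region from read-through transcription, are retained from the backbone. Short lacI and lacZα fragments and a T7 promoter are also annotated, but these appear to be vestigial.

The payload is a self-contained mammalian selection unit. A composite promoter made of the human EF-1α core promoter followed by a truncated HTLV-1 5' LTR segment drives the puromycin N-acetyltransferase gene (pac). Downstream lies a WPRE, which enhances transcript stability and expression. It is followed by a short nef-like fragment and a truncated HIV-1 LTR segment, which look like carry-over from a lentiviral source vector rather than functional viral elements, since no packaging signal or complete LTR pair is annotated. An SV40 polyadenylation signal terminates the transcript.

Because the cassette carries its own promoter and terminator, cells that have integrated it can be enriched with puromycin independently of the activity of the target locus. The annotation shows no homology arms, consistent with an end-joining rather than homology-directed mechanism. The record does not identify the nuclease target site used to linearise the plasmid, nor the guide RNA or Cas9 components, which are presumably supplied from separate constructs.
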