Features (pLannotate 1.2.2; 14 found; start..end, strand, type, name):
      1..212     +  promoter       EF-1α core promoter: core promoter for human elongation factor EF-1α
    225..493     +  LTR            5' LTR (truncated): truncated 5' long terminal repeat (LTR) from human T-cell leukemia virus (HTLV) type 1
    520..1119    +  CDS            PuroR: puromycin N-acetyltransferase; pac from Streptomyces alboniger; confers resistance to puromycin
   1126..1714    +  misc_feature   WPRE: woodchuck hepatitis virus posttranscriptional regulatory element
   1709..1816    +  CDS            nef (fragment): NEF_SIVS4 - Experimental evidence at protein level: Swiss-Prot protein existence level 1. Interferes with TCR signaling from the cell membrane. Interacts with CD247/TCRZ (TCR zeta chain) and exert potent down- regulation of cell surface TCR/CD3 complexes. From Simian immunodeficiency virus (isolate F236/smH4) (SIV-sm) (Simian immunodeficiency virus sooty mangabey monkey).
   1841..2021    +  LTR            5' LTR (truncated): truncated 5' long terminal repeat (LTR) from HIV-1
   2093..2214    +  polyA_signal   SV40 poly(A) signal: SV40 polyadenylation signal
   2232..2250    -  promoter       T7 promoter: promoter for bacteriophage T7 RNA polymerase
   2384..3193    +  CDS            KanR: aminoglycoside phosphotransferase; aph(3')-Ia; confers resistance to kanamycin in bacteria or G418 (Geneticin®) in eukaryotes
   3340..3928    +  rep_origin     ori: high-copy-number ColE1/pMB1/pBR322/pUC origin of replication
   4111..4203    +  CDS            lacI (fragment): lac repressor; lacI; The lac repressor binds to the lac operator to inhibit transcription in E. coli. This inhibition can be relieved by adding lactose or isopropyl-β-D-thiogalactopyranoside (IPTG).
   4258..4285    -  terminator     rrnB T2 terminator: transcription terminator T2 from the E. coli rrnB gene
   4417..4460    +  terminator     rrnB T1 terminator: Escherichia coli rrnB; transcription terminator T1 from the E. coli rrnB gene
   4507..4543    -  CDS            lacZα (fragment): LacZα fragment of β-galactosidase; lacZ fragment
>Addgene plasmid #108670 | pVKG1-Puro | addgene full sequence | sequence record 211550 | Addgene NGS Result
GGGCAGAGCGCACATCGCCCACAGTCCCCGAGAAGTTGGGGGGAGGGGTCGGCAATTGAACGGGTGCCTA
GAGAAGGTGGCGCGGGGTAAACTGGGAAAGTGATGTCGTGTACTGGCTCCGCCTTTTTCCCGAGGGTGGG
GGAGAACCGTATATAAGTGCAGTAGTCGCCGTGAACGTTCTTTTTCGCAACGGGTTTGCCGCCAGAACAC
AGCTGAAGCTTCGAGGGGCTCGCATCTCTCCTTCACGCGCCCGCCGCCCTACCTGAGGCCGCCATCCACG
CCGGTTGAGTCGCGTTCTGCCGCCTCCCGCCTGTGGTGCCTCCTGAACTGCGTCCGCCGTCTAGGTAAGT
TTAAAGCTCAGGTCGAGACCGGGCCTTTGTCCGGCGCTCCCTTGGAGCCTACCTAGACTCAGCCGGCTCT
CCACGCTTTGCCTGACCCTGCTTGCTCAACTCTACGTCTTTGTTTCGTTTTCTGTTCTGCGCCGTTACAG
ATCCAAGCTGTGACCGGCGCCTACGCTAGATGACCGAGTACAAGCCCACGGTGCGCCTCGCCACCCGCGA
CGACGTCCCCAGGGCCGTACGCACCCTCGCCGCCGCGTTCGCCGACTACCCCGCCACGCGCCACACCGTC
GATCCGGACCGCCACATCGAGCGGGTCACCGAGCTGCAAGAACTCTTCCTCACGCGCGTCGGGCTCGACA
TCGGCAAGGTGTGGGTCGCGGACGACGGCGCCGCGGTGGCGGTCTGGACCACGCCGGAGAGCGTCGAAGC
GGGGGCGGTGTTCGCCGAGATCGGCCCGCGCATGGCCGAGTTGAGCGGTTCCCGGCTGGCCGCGCAGCAA
CAGATGGAAGGCCTCCTGGCGCCGCACCGGCCCAAGGAGCCCGCGTGGTTCCTGGCCACCGTCGGCGTCT
CGCCCGACCACCAGGGCAAGGGTCTGGGCAGCGCCGTCGTGCTCCCCGGAGTGGAGGCGGCCGAGCGCGC
CGGGGTGCCCGCCTTCCTGGAGACCTCCGCGCCCCGCAACCTCCCCTTCTACGAGCGGCTCGGCTTCACC
GTCACCGCCGACGTCGAGGTGCCCGAAGGACCGCGCACCTGGTGCATGACCCGCAAGCCCGGTGCCTGAG
TCGACAATCAACCTCTGGATTACAAAATTTGTGAAAGATTGACTGGTATTCTTAACTATGTTGCTCCTTT
TACGCTATGTGGATACGCTGCTTTAATGCCTTTGTATCATGCTATTGCTTCCCGTATGGCTTTCATTTTC
TCCTCCTTGTATAAATCCTGGTTGCTGTCTCTTTATGAGGAGTTGTGGCCCGTTGTCAGGCAACGTGGCG
TGGTGTGCACTGTGTTTGCTGACGCAACCCCCACTGGTTGGGGCATTGCCACCACCTGTCAGCTCCTTTC
CGGGACTTTCGCTTTCCCCCTCCCTATTGCCACGGCGGAACTCATCGCCGCCTGCCTTGCCCGCTGCTGG
ACAGGGGCTCGGCTGTTGGGCACTGACAATTCCGTGGTGTTGTCGGGGAAATCATCGTCCTTTCCTTGGC
TGCTCGCCTGTGTTGCCACCTGGATTCTGCGCGGGACGTCCTTCTGCTACGTCCCTTCGGCCCTCAATCC
AGCGGACCTTCCTTCCCGCGGCCTGCTGCCGGCTCTGCGGCCTCTTCCGCGTCTTCGCCTTCGCCCTCAG
ACGAGTCGGATCTCCCTTTGGGCCGCCTCCCCGCCTGGTACCTTTAAGACCAATGACTTACAAGGCAGCT
GTAGATCTTAGCCACTTTTTAAAAGAAAAGGGGGGACTGGAAGGGCTAATTCACTCCCAACGAAGATAAG
ATCTGCTTTTTGCTTGTACTGGGTCTCTCTGGTTAGACCAGATCTGAGCCTGGGAGCTCTCTGGCTAACT
AGGGAACCCACTGCTTAAGCCTCAATAAAGCTTGCCTTGAGTGCTTCAAGTAGTGTGTGCCCGTCTGTTG
TGTGACTCTGGTAACTAGAGATCCCTCAGACCCTTTTAGTCAGTGTGGAAAATCTCTAGCAGTAGTAGTT
CATGTCATCTTATTATTCAGTATTTATAACTTGCAAAGAAATGAATATCAGAGAGTGAGAGGAACTTGTT
TATTGCAGCTTATAATGGTTACAAATAAAGCAATAGCATCACAAATTTCACAAATAAAGCATTTTTTTCA
CTGCATTCTAGTTGTGGTTTGTCCAAACTCATCAATGTATCTTATTTAATTAAGTTTATCCCCTATAGTG
AGTCGTATTACATGGTCATAGCTGTTTCCTGGCAGCTCTGGCCCGTGTCTCAAAATCTCTGATGTTACAT
TGCACAAGATAAAAATATATCATCATGAACAATAAAACTGTCTGCTTACATAAACAGTAATACAAGGGGT
GTTATGAGCCATATTCAACGGGAAACGTCGAGGCCGCGATTAAATTCCAACATGGATGCTGATTTATATG
GGTATAAATGGGCTCGCGATAATGTCGGGCAATCAGGTGCGACAATCTATCGCTTGTATGGGAAGCCCGA
TGCGCCAGAGTTGTTTCTGAAACATGGCAAAGGTAGCGTTGCCAATGATGTTACAGATGAGATGGTCAGA
CTAAACTGGCTGACGGAATTTATGCCTCTTCCGACCATCAAGCATTTTATCCGTACTCCTGATGATGCAT
GGTTACTCACCACTGCGATCCCCGGAAAAACAGCATTCCAGGTATTAGAAGAATATCCTGATTCAGGTGA
AAATATTGTTGATGCGCTGGCAGTGTTCCTGCGCCGGTTGCATTCGATTCCTGTTTGTAATTGTCCTTTT
AACAGCGATCGCGTATTTCGTCTCGCTCAGGCGCAATCACGAATGAATAACGGTTTGGTTGATGCGAGTG
ATTTTGATGACGAGCGTAATGGCTGGCCTGTTGAACAAGTCTGGAAAGAAATGCATAAACTTTTGCCATT
CTCACCGGATTCAGTCGTCACTCATGGTGATTTCTCACTTGATAACCTTATTTTTGACGAGGGGAAATTA
ATAGGTTGTATTGATGTTGGACGAGTCGGAATCGCAGACCGATACCAGGATCTTGCCATCCTATGGAACT
GCCTCGGTGAGTTTTCTCCTTCATTACAGAAACGGCTTTTTCAAAAATATGGTATTGATAATCCTGATAT
GAATAAATTGCAGTTTCATTTGATGCTCGATGAGTTTTTCTAATCAGAATTGGTTAATTGGTTGTAACAC
TGGCAGAGCATTACGCTGACTTGACGGGACGGCGCAAGCTCATGACCAAAATCCCTTAACGTGAGTTACG
CGTCGTTCCACTGAGCGTCAGACCCCGTAGAAAAGATCAAAGGATCTTCTTGAGATCCTTTTTTTCTGCG
CGTAATCTGCTGCTTGCAAACAAAAAAACCACCGCTACCAGCGGTGGTTTGTTTGCCGGATCAAGAGCTA
CCAACTCTTTTTCCGAAGGTAACTGGCTTCAGCAGAGCGCAGATACCAAATACTGTTCTTCTAGTGTAGC
CGTAGTTAGGCCACCACTTCAAGAACTCTGTAGCACCGCCTACATACCTCGCTCTGCTAATCCTGTTACC
AGTGGCTGCTGCCAGTGGCGATAAGTCGTGTCTTACCGGGTTGGACTCAAGACGATAGTTACCGGATAAG
GCGCAGCGGTCGGGCTGAACGGGGGGTTCGTGCACACAGCCCAGCTTGGAGCGAACGACCTACACCGAAC
TGAGATACCTACAGCGTGAGCTATGAGAAAGCGCCACGCTTCCCGAAGGGAGAAAGGCGGACAGGTATCC
GGTAAGCGGCAGGGTCGGAACAGGAGAGCGCACGAGGGAGCTTCCAGGGGGAAACGCCTGGTATCTTTAT
AGTCCTGTCGGGTTTCGCCACCTCTGACTTGAGCGTCGATTTTTGTGATGCTCGTCAGGGGGGCGGAGCC
TATGGAAAAACGCCAGCAACGCGGCCTTTTTACGGTTCCTGGCCTTTTGCTGGCCTTTTGCTCACATGTT
CTTTCCTGCGTTATCCCCTGATTCTGTGGATAACCGTATTACCGCCTTTGAGTGAGCTGATACCGCTCGC
CGCAGCCGAACGACCGAGCGCAGCGAGTCAGTGAGCGAGGAAGCGGAAGAGCGCCCAATACGCAAACCGC
CTCTCCCCGCGCGTTGGCCGATTCATTAATGCAGCTGGCACGACAGGTTTCCCGACTGGAAAGCGGGCAG
TGAGCGCAACGCAATTAATACGCGTACCGCTAGACAGGAAGAGTTTGTAGAAACGCAAAAAGGCCATCCG
TCAGGATGGCCTTCTGCTTAGTTTGATGCCTGGCAGTTTATGGCGGGCGTCCTGCCCGCCACCCTCCGGG
CCGTTGCTTCACAACGTTCAAATCCGCTCCCGGCGGATTTGTCCTACTCAGGAGAGCGTTCACCGACAAA
CAACAGATAAAACGAAAGGCCCAGTCTTCCGACTGAGCCTTTCGTTTTATTTGATGCCTGGCAGTTCCCT
ACTCTCGCGTTAACGCTAGGATGGATGTTTTCCCAGTCACGACGTTGTAAAACGACGGCCAGTCTTAAGC
TCGGGCCCCGCTAGCAAGCTTTTTGAATTCCGCGGTGGCGCGCCGGCCGCGAAGGATCTGCGATCGCTCC
GGTGCCCGTCAGT
